>Addgene plasmid #177026 | pEPQD0CM0061 | addgene full sequence | sequence record 348991 | Addgene NGS Result
CGGGCCGATCGTATGGCTCCAGCTCGGCTCAATTAATACTATGGTTGTTCAAAATGCAGTTTCCGCCGCC
GAGCTTTTTAAGAAACACGATGTCCCCTTTTGTGACCGAAAAGTCCCTGATACTCTCACTGCCTTCAATT
TCAACCAGGGCTCCCTGGGTATGAATACTTACGGCGGACATTGGCGAGTGCTTAGACGCCTCTGTTCCAT
GGAGTTTTTGGTAAATAAACGTATGAACGAAACTACAGATCTAAGAAGGAGAATTGAGGACAATATGGTC
CGTTGGATTGAAGAAGATTCATTGGCATCTAAAGCACAAGGAGGAACCGGAGCGGTTCAATTGAGCAGGT
TTCTTTTTCTAATGGCGTTTAATTTGGTGGGTAACCTTATGTTATCGAGAGATTTAATGGATAATAAGGA
TCCAGAAGGAAGGGAATTTTTTGATTGTATGAATGAGATATTGGAATTGGCTGGTACTCCTAATATTGCT
GATTTTTTGCCTTTGTTGAAGAAATTGGATCCACTTGGAATGAAGAAAAGGATGGTTGATAATATGTCTA
GAACTATGAAAATTTCTTCAAAGTTTGTTCAAGAAAGACTTGATAATAGAAAAGCTGGAAAGATTAATGA
AAAGAAAGATTTCTTGGATGTTATGCTTGAATACCAAGGTGATGGTAAAGATGGTCCCGATAAATTCACT
GAGCAACATGTCAACATTGTCATCATGGAAATGTTTTTTGCAGGATCAGAGACAACAAGTATCAGCATTG
AATGGGGATTCACAGAACTTCTCCGAAACCCACACGCATTCAAGAAAGTAAGGGAAGAGATCGACAGAGT
AGTGGGAGTAAACAGAATGGTCGAAGAGAGCGACATGGAGAATTTGCCGTATTTGCAAGCAGTTGTAAAG
GAAACGCTTAGATTGCATCCGGCACTTCCAATGCTTCTACCAAGAAACACAATGGAGGACACTGAATACA
TGGGATACCTCATTCCTAAAGGCACACAAGTTTTCGTGAATGCATGGGCAATCGGAAGGGATCCTGAGTA
CTGGCAGGACCCTTTGAGTTTCAAACCAGAAAGGTTTATCAATTCCAGTGTTGAATATAAAGGACAACAT
TTTGAATTGATTCCTTTTGGTTCTGGAAGAAGAATTTGTGTGGGATTTCCTTTGGCTCATAGAGTTGTTC
ATCTCACTTTGGCTACATTAGTCCAGGCTTTTGATTGGGATCTTGGTGCTGGCGTTAAACCACAAGATAT
TGATTTGGAAGAGAGATTGGGATTGACTCTGAGGAAGAAGAATCCATTGAATGTCATCCCTAAGAAGAGA
GTTCATATCTAAGCTTCGAGACCCTGCAGTCCGGCAAAAAAGGGCAAGGTGTCACCACCCTGCCCTTTTT
CTTTAAAACCGAAAAGATTACTTCGCGTTATGCAGGCTTCCTCGCTCACTGACTCGCTGCGCTCGGTCGT
TCGGCTGCGGCGAGCGGTATCAGCTCACTCAAAGGCGGTAATACGGTTATCCACAGAATCAGGGGATAAC
GCAGGAAAGAACATGTGAGCAAAAGGCCAGCAAAAGGCCAGGAACCGTAAAAAGGCCGCGTTGCTGGCGT
TTTTCCACAGGCTCCGCCCCCCTGACGAGCATCACAAAAATCGACGCTCAAGTCAGAGGTGGCGAAACCC
GACAGGACTATAAAGATACCAGGCGTTTCCCCCTGGAAGCTCCCTCGTGCGCTCTCCTGTTCCGACCCTG
CCGCTTACCGGATACCTGTCCGCCTTTCTCCCTTCGGGAAGCGTGGCGCTTTCTCATAGCTCACGCTGTA
GGTATCTCAGTTCGGTGTAGGTCGTTCGCTCCAAGCTGGGCTGTGTGCACGAACCCCCCGTTCAGCCCGA
CCGCTGCGCCTTATCCGGTAACTATCGTCTTGAGTCCAACCCGGTAAGACACGACTTATCGCCACTGGCA
GCAGCCACTGGTAACAGGATTAGCAGAGCGAGGTATGTAGGCGGTGCTACAGAGTTCTTGAAGTGGTGGC
CTAACTACGGCTACACTAGAAGAACAGTATTTGGTATCTGCGCTCTGCTGAAGCCAGTTACCTTCGGAAA
AAGAGTTGGTAGCTCTTGATCCGGCAAACAAACCACCGCTGGTAGCGGTGGTTTTTTTGTTTGCAAGCAG
CAGATTACGCGCAGAAAAAAAGGATCTCAAGAAGATCCTTTGATCTTTTCTACGGGGTCTGACGCTCAGT
GGAACGAAAACTCACGTTAAGGGATTTTGGTCATGAGATTATCAAAAAGGATCTTCACCTAGATCCTTTT
AAATTAAAAATGAAGTTTTAAATCAATCTAAAGTATATATGAGTAAACTTGGTCTGACAGCTCGAGGCTT
GGATTCTCACCAATAAAAAACGCCCGGCGGCAACCGAGCGTTCTGAACAAATCCAGATGGAGTTCTGAGG
TCATTACTGGATCTATCAACAGGAGTCCAAGCGAGCTCGATATCAAATTACGCCCCGCCCTGCCACTCAT
CGCAGTACTGTTGTAATTCATTAAGCATTCTGCCGACATGGAAGCCATCACAAACGGCATGATGAACCTG
AATCGCCAGCGGCATCAGCACCTTGTCGCCTTGCGTATAATATTTGCCCATGGTGAAAACGGGGGCGAAG
AAGTTGTCCATATTGGCCACGTTTAAATCAAAACTGGTGAAACTCACCCAGGGATTGGCTGAGACGAAAA
ACATATTCTCAATAAACCCTTTAGGGAAATAGGCCAGGTTTTCACCGTAACACGCCACATCTTGCGAATA
TATGTGTAGAAACTGCCGGAAATCGTCGTGGTATTCACTCCAGAGCGATGAAAACGTTTCAGTTTGCTCA
TGGAAAACGGTGTAACAAGGGTGAACACTATCCCATATCACCAGCTCACCGTCTTTCATTGCCATACGAA
ATTCCGGATGAGCATTCATCAGGCGGGCAAGAATGTGAATAAAGGCCGGATAAAACTTGTGCTTATTTTT
CTTTACGGTCTTTAAAAAGGCCGTAATATCCAGCTGAACGGTCTGGTTATAGGTACATTGAGCAACTGAC
TGAAATGCCTCAAAATGTTCTTTACGATGCCATTGGGATATATCAACGGTGGTATATCCAGTGATTTTTT
TCTCCATTTTAGCTTCCTTAGCTCCTGAAAATCTCGATAACTCAAAAAATACGCCCGGTAGTGATCTTAT
TTCATTATGGTGAAAGTTGGAACCTCTTACGTGCCCGATCAACTCGAGTGCCACCTGACGTCTAAGAAAC
CATTATTATCATGACATTAACCTATAAAAATAGGCGTATCACGAGGCAGAATTTCAGATAAAAAAAATCC
TTAGCTTTCGCTAAGGATGATTTCTGGAATTCGGTCTCAAATGGCGACCATCACTTTCGATTCACTAAAC
CCGGTGACCGTCGCCATCTCAGCCGGTTTTCTTCTCCTCCTTATCATCTTTGTGAAATCAAGAACTGGTT
CATCCAAAAGAAAACCGCCGGGTCCTCCAGGATGGCCGATTTTCGGCAATATGTTCGACCTCGGAGATTT
ACCTCACCAAACGCTGTACAAGCTCAAGTCCAAATA
Features (pLannotate 1.2.2; 7 found; start..end, strand, type, name):
   1360..1417    +  terminator     his operon terminator: This putative transcriptin terminator from the E. coli his operon has a 2-bp deletion introduced during synthesis. Its efficiency has not been determined.
   1612..2200    -  rep_origin     ori: high-copy-number ColE1/pMB1/pBR322/pUC origin of replication
   2383..2477    -  terminator     lambda t0 terminator: transcription terminator from phage lambda
   2501..3157    -  CDS            cat: CAT_ECOLX - Experimental evidence at protein level: Swiss-Prot protein existence level 1. This enzyme is an effector of chloramphenicol resistance in bacteria. From Escherichia coli. This protein is used as a marker in many commonly used cloning vectors, such as pACYC184.
   3158..3255    -  promoter       cat promoter: promoter of the E. coli cat gene encoding chloramphenicol acetyltransferase
   3341..3384    -  terminator     bacterial terminator: putative bacterial transcription terminator
   3401..1339    +  CDS            IO (across the origin): IO_CATRO - Also known as CYP76A26 From Catharanthus roseus (Madagascar periwinkle) (Vinca rosea).
