[The description below was written by a language model from this plasmid's Addgene catalogue record and pLannotate feature annotations shown in this document.]
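Description:
pEPQD0CM0061 is a Level 0 MoClo/Golden Gate part plasmid built in the pUAP1 universal acceptor backbone, intended for modular assembly of plant expression constructs rather than for expression in its own right. It is a small (about 3.6 kb) high-copy plasmid maintained in E. coli through a ColE1/pUC-type origin of replication and selected with chloramphenicol, with resistance supplied by the cat gene under its native cat promoter and followed by the lambda t0 terminator. Additional bacterial terminators, including a his operon terminator, flank the cloning position and insulate the insert from transcription arising in the backbone.

The payload is the coding sequence of iridoid oxidase (IO, CYP76A26) from Catharanthus roseus, a cytochrome P450 of the iridoid branch of monoterpene indole alkaloid biosynthesis. In the feature table this CDS spans the numbering origin of the circular sequence. It was amplified from cDNA and carries a T359S substitution relative to the reference accession; the record cites two slightly different accession numbers for that reference, so the exact comparator is ambiguous. The sequence has been domesticated by removing internal BpiI, BsaI, BsmBI and SapI sites, retains its stop codon, and is flanked by an inverted pair of BsaI sites that release it with AATG and GCTT overhangs conforming to the Phytobrick standard. The part has no promoter or plant terminator of its own; these are added by combining it with other Level 0 parts into a transcriptional unit. The associated work concerns reconstitution of monoterpene indole alkaloid biosynthesis in Nicotiana benthamiana.
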