Addgene plasmid #177026: pEPQD0CM0061
Purpose: Level 0 CDS (with stop codon) part for MoClo assembly, AATG-GCTT
Depositing lab: Nicola Patron. Depositing organization: Earlham Institute. Publication: Reconstitution of monoterpene indole alkaloid biosynthesis in genome engineered Nicotiana benthamiana. Dudley QM, Jo S, Guerrero DAS, Chhetry M, Smedley MA, Harwood WA, Sherden NH, O'Connor SE, Caputi L, Patron NJ. Commun Biol. 2022 Sep 10;5(1):949. doi: 10.1038/s42003-022-03904-w. PubMed 36088516.
Backbone
  Vector backbone: pUAP1
  Vector type: Synthetic Biology
Growth in bacteria
  Bacterial resistance: Chloramphenicol, 25 μg/mL
  Growth temperature: 37°C
  Growth strain: DH5alpha
  Copy number: High Copy
Gene/Insert
  Gene/Insert name: iridoid oxidase; CYP76A26
  Species: Catharanthus roseus (Madagascar periwinkle)
  Mutation: amplified from cDNA, contains T359S relative to KF302067
  Cloning method: Restriction Enzyme; 5′ cloning site Unknown (unknown if destroyed); 3′ cloning site Unknown (unknown if destroyed)
  Sequencing primers: 5′ GGCGTATCACGAGGCAGAATTTC; 3′ CCTGCATAACGCGAAGTAATC
Terms and licenses: Academic/Nonprofit Terms; Industry Terms: Not Available to Industry
Depositor comments: Genbank accession: KF302066, amplified from cDNA, contains T359S relative to KF302066, the CDS sequence has been domesticated (all endogenous BpiI, BsaI, BsmBI and SapI recognition sites removed) and are flanked by an inverted pair of BsaI recognition sites that produce overhangs compatible with the phytobrick assembly standard
How to cite: pEPQD0CM0061 was a gift from Nicola Patron (Addgene plasmid # 177026 ; http://n2t.net/addgene:177026 ; RRID:Addgene_177026)
